>Addgene plasmid #39853 | CycA-Venus-Flag (1305) | addgene partial sequence | sequence record 51510 | BGH-rev 5'-TAGAAGGCACAGTCGAGG-3'
TAGACTCGAGCTACTTGTCATCGTCATCCTTGTAGTCGATGTCATGATCTTTATAATCACCGTCATGGTC
TTTGTAGTCAGCCCGGGATCCCTTGTACAGCTCGTCCATGCCGAGAGTGATCCCGGCGGCGGTCACGAAC
TCCAGCAGGACCATGTGATCGCGCTTCTCGTTGGGGTCTTTGCTCAGGGCGGACTGGTAGCTCAGGTAGT
GGTTGTCGGGCAGCAGCACGGGGCCGTCGCCGATGGGGGTGTTCTGCTGGTAGTGGTCGGCGAGCTGCAC
GCCGCCGTCCTCGATGTTGTGGCGGATCTTGAAGTTGGCCTTGATGCCGTTCTTCTGCTTGTCGGCGGTG
ATATAGACGTTGTGGCTGTTGTAGTTGTACTCCAGCTTGTGCCCCAGGATGTTGCCGTCCTCCTTGAAGT
CGATGCCCTTCAGCTCGATGCGGTTCACCAGGGTGTCGCCCTCGAACTTCACCTCGGCGCGGGTCTTGTA
GTTGCCGTCGTCCTTGAAGAAGATGGTGCGCTCCTGGACGTAGCCTTCGGGCATGGCGGACTTGAAGAAG
TCGTGCTGCTTCATGTGGTCGGGGTAGCGGGCGAAGCACTGCAGGCCGTAGCCCAGGGTGGTCACGAGGG
TGGGCCAGGGCACGGGCAGCTTGCCGGTGGTGCAGATCAGCTTCAGGG
