>Addgene plasmid #39853 | CycA-Venus-Flag (1305) | addgene partial sequence | sequence record 52260 | EGFP-N 5'-CGTCGCCGTCCAGCTCGACCAG-3'
GCTCCTCGCCCTTGCTCACCATCCACCACACTGGACTAGTGGATCCGAGCTCGGTACCAAGCTTAAATCG
AACCACTTTGTACAAGAAAGCTGGGTCCAGATTTAGTGTCTCTGGTGGGTTGAGGAGAGAAACACCATGA
TACTTTGAATTTTTGTACTTTTCTCTTATTGACTGTTGTGCATGCTGTGGTGCTTTGAGGTAGGTCTGGT
GAAGGTCCATGAGACAAGGCTTAAGACTTTCCAGGGTATATCCAGTCTTTCGTATTAATGATTCAGGCCA
GCTTTGTCCCGTGACTGTGTAGAGTGCTAAATGAAAGGCAGCTCCAGCAATAACTGATGGCAAATACTTG
AGGTATGGGTCAGCATCTATCAAACTTAATTCTCCCAAAAACATTGCTAAACTTTCAACTTTGCAGTTTG
CAGGCTGCTGATGCAGAAAGTATTGGGTAAGAAACTGATTTACTGTTGGAGCAGCTAAGTCAAAAGTAAG
GACTTTCAAAACTAGATGCTCCATTCTCAGAACTTGTTTCTTGGTGTAGGTATCATCTGTAATGTACACA
AACTCTGCTACTTCTGGGGGGTATATTTCTTCAAACTTTGAGGCTAACAGCATAGCAGCAGTGCCCACAA
GCTGAAGTTTTCCTCTCAGCACTGACATGGAAGACAGGAACCTATCAATGTAGTTCACAGCCAAATGCAG
GGTCTCATTCTGTAGTTTATATTCTTCTCCTACTTCAACTAACCAGTCCACGAGGATAGCTCTCATACTG
TTAGTGATGTCTGGCTGTTTCTTCATGTAACCCACTTTAGGTTTACATTTAACCTCCATTTCCCT
