[The description below was written by a language model from this plasmid's Addgene catalogue record.]
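Description:
CycA-Venus-Flag (1305) is a mammalian expression plasmid built on a modified pcDNA5/FRT/TO backbone and carrying human cyclin A (CCNA2) fused at its C terminus to the yellow fluorescent protein Venus followed by a Flag epitope. The backbone was adapted in two steps: a Venus-Flag module was placed between the BstXI and XhoI sites, and an attR1-CmR-ccdB-attR2 Gateway destination cassette was then inserted at the AflII site. The cyclin A coding sequence was introduced by Gateway recombination, which replaces the chloramphenicol resistance/ccdB counter-selection cassette with the insert and puts it in frame with the downstream tags. The plasmid is propagated in E. coli under ampicillin selection; its copy number is not recorded.

The record does not list the promoter explicitly, but the pcDNA5/FRT/TO design and the CMV forward and BGH reverse sequencing primers are consistent with the standard arrangement, in which a CMV promoter bearing tetracycline operator sites drives the insert and a BGH polyadenylation signal terminates it. In cells expressing the Tet repressor this gives tetracycline-inducible expression. The backbone's FRT site allows Flp recombinase-mediated integration into a matching genomic FRT locus, with hygromycin resistance used to select stable, single-site integrants.

The Venus tag allows cyclin A abundance and localisation to be followed in living cells, while Flag supports immunodetection or immunoprecipitation. The associated publication concerns how cyclin A destruction escapes the spindle assembly checkpoint, so the construct fits work monitoring the timing of cyclin A degradation during mitosis.
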