Addgene plasmid #39853: CycA-Venus-Flag (1305)
Depositing lab: Jonathon Pines. Depositing organization: University of Cambridge. Publication: How cyclin A destruction escapes the spindle assembly checkpoint. Di Fiore B, Pines J. J Cell Biol. 2010 Aug 23;190(4):501-9. 10.1083/jcb.201001083 PubMed 20733051.
Backbone
  Vector backbone: pcDNA5/FRT/TO
  Backbone manufacturer: Pines lab
  Modifications to backbone: First, Venus-Flag was added to pcDNA5/FRT/TO between BstXI and XhoI. Second, an attR1-CmR-ccdB-attR2 GATEWAY cassette was inserted into at the AflII site.
  Vector type: Mammalian Expression
  Selectable markers: Hygromycin
Growth in bacteria
  Bacterial resistance: Ampicillin, 100 μg/mL
  Growth temperature: 37°C
  Growth strain: DH5alpha
  Copy number: Unknown
Gene/Insert
  Gene/Insert name: Cyclin A
  Species: H. sapiens (human)
  Entrez Gene: CCNA2 (a.k.a. CCN1, CCNA)
  Tag / fusion protein: Venus (C terminal on backbone); Flag (C terminal on backbone)
  Cloning method: Gateway Cloning
  Sequencing primers: 5′ CMV fwd; 3′ BGH_rev_primer
Terms and licenses: Academic/Nonprofit Terms; Industry Terms: Not Available to Industry
How to cite: CycA-Venus-Flag (1305) was a gift from Jonathon Pines (Addgene plasmid # 39853 ; http://n2t.net/addgene:39853 ; RRID:Addgene_39853)
